>Addgene plasmid #63520 | pFusB3-35 | depositor partial sequence | sequence record 105558 | pFUSB3_GAG
AGTCTTAAGCGTCTCATGGCCTGACCCCGGACCAAGTGGTGGCTATCGCCAGCAACAATGGCGGCAAGCA
AGCGCTCGAAACGGTGCAGCGGCTGTTGCCGGTGCTGTGCCAGGACCATGGCCTGACCCCGGACCAAGTG
GTGGCTATCGCCAGCAACATTGGCGGCAAGCAAGCGCTCGAAACGGTGCAGCGGCTGTTGCCGGTGCTGT
GCCAGGACCATGGCCTGACCCCGGACCAAGTGGTGGCTATCGCCAGCAACAATGGCGGCAAGCAAGCGCT
CGAAACGGTGCAGCGGCTGTTGCCGGTGCTGTGCCAGGACCATGGCCTGACCCCGGACCAAGTGGTGGCT
ATCGAGACGTC
