>Addgene plasmid #63520 | pFusB3-35 | depositor partial sequence | sequence record 105559 | FusB3
CGTCTCATGGCCTGACCCCGGACCAAGTGGTGGCTATCGAGACCGGCGCCGCTACAGGGCGCGTCCCATT
CGCCATTCAGGCTGCGCAACTGTTGGGAAGGGCGATCGGTGCGGGCCTCTTCGCTATTACGCCAGCTGGC
GAAAGGGGGATGTGCTGCAAGGCGATTAAGTTGGGTAACGCCAGGGTTTTCCCAGTCACGACGTTGTAAA
ACGACGGCCAGTGAGCGCGCGTAATACGACTCACTATAGGGCGAATTGGGTACCGGGCCCCCCCTCGAGG
TCCTCCAGCTTTTGTTCCCTTTAGTGAGGGTTAATTGCGCGCTTGGCGTAATCATGGTCATAGCTGTTTC
CTGTGTGAAATTGTTATCCGCTCACAATTCCACACAACATACGAGCCGGAAGCATAAAGTGTAAAGCCTG
GGGTGCCTAATGAGTGAGCTAACTCACATTAATTGCGTTGCGCTCACTGCCCGCTTTCCACCGGTGGTCT
CGCCAGGACCATGGCCTGACCCCGGACCAAGTGGTGGCTATCGAGACGTCTAGACCAGCCAGGACAGAAA
TGCCTCGACTTCGCTGCTACCCAAGGTTGCCGGGTGACGCACACCGTGGAAACGGATGAAGGCACGAACC
CAGTGGACATAAGCCTGTTCGGTTCGTAAGCTGTAATGCAAGTAGCGTATGCGCTCACGCAACTGGTCCA
GAACCTTGACCGAACGCAGCGGTGGTAACGGCGCAGTGGCGGTTTTCATGGCTTGTTATGACTGTTTTTT
TGGGGTACAGTCTATGCCTCGGGCATCCAAGCAGCAAGCGCGTTACGCCGTGGGTCGATGTTTGATGTTA
TGGAGCAGCAACGATGTTACGCAGCAGGGCAGTCGCCCTAAAACAAAGTTAAACATTATGAGGGAAGCGG
TGATCGCCGAAGTATCGACTCAACTATCAGAGGTAGTTGGCGTCATCGAGCGCCATCTCGAACCGACGTT
GCTGGCCGTACATTTGTACGGCTCCGCAGTGGATGGCGGCCTGAAGCCACACAGTGATATTGATTTGCTG
GTTACGGTGACCGTAAGGCTTGATGAAACAACGCGGCGAGCTTTGATCAACGACCTTTTGGAAACTTCGG
CTTCCCCTGGAGAGAGCGAGATTCTCCGCGCTGTAGAAGTCACCATTGTTGTGCACGACGACATCATTCC
GTGGCGTTATCCAGCTAAGCGCGAACTGCAATTTGGAGAATGGCAGCGCAATGACATTCTTGCAGGTATC
TTCGAGCCAGCCACGATCGACATTGATCTGGCTATCTTGCTGACAAAAGCAAGAGAACATAGCGTTGCCT
TGGTAGGTCCAGCGGCGGAGGAACTCTTTGATCCGGTTCCTGAACAGGATCTATTTGAGGCGCTAAATGA
AACCTTAACGCTATGGAACTCGCCGCCCGACTGGGCTGGCGATGAGCGAAATGTAGTGCTTACGTTGTCC
CGCATTTGGTACAGCGCAGTAACCGGCAAAATCGCGCCGAAGGATGTCGCTGCCGACTGGGCAATGGAGC
GCCTGCCGGCCCAGTATCAGCCCGTCATACTTGAAGCTAGACAGGCTTATCTTGGACAAGAAGAAGATCG
CTTGGCCTCGCGCGCAGATCAGTTGGAAGAATTTGTCCACTACGTGAAAGGCGAGATCACCAAGGTAGTC
GGCAAATAACCCTCGAGCCACCCATGACCAAAATCCCTTAACGTGAGTTACGCGTCGTTCCACTGAGCGT
CAGACCCCGTAGAAAAGATCAAAGGATCTTCTTGAGATCCTTTTTTTCTGCGCGTAATCTGCTGCTTGCA
AACAAAAAAACCACCGCTACCAGCGGTGGTTTGTTTGCCGGATCAAGAGCTACCAACTCTTTTTCCGAAG
GTAACTGGCTTCAGCAGAGCGCAGATACCAAATACTGTCCTTCTAGTGTAGCCGTAGTTAGGCCACCACT
TCAAGAACTCTGTAGCACCGCCTACATACCTCGCTCTGCTAATCCTGTTACCAGTGGCTGCTGCCAGTGG
CGATAAGTCGTGTCTTACCGGGTTGGACTCAAGACGATAGTTACCGGATAAGGCGCAGCGGTCGGGCTGA
ACGGGGGGTTCGTGCACACAGCCCAGCTTGGAGCGAACGACCTACACCGAACTGAGATACCTACAGCGTG
AGCATTGAGAAAGCGCCACGCTTCCCGAAGGGAGAAAGGCGGACAGGTATCCGGTAAGCGGCAGGGTCGG
AACAGGAGAGCGCACGAGGGAGCTTCCAGGGGGAAACGCCTGGTATCTTTATAGTCCTGTCGGGTTTCGC
CACCTCTGACTTGAGCGTCGATTTTTGTGATGCTCGTCAGGGGGGCGGAGCCTATGGAAAAACGCCAGCA
ACGCGGCCTTTTTACGGTTCCTGGCCTTTTGCTGGCCTTTTGCTCACATGTTCTTTCCTGCGTTATCCCC
TGATTCTGTGGATAACCGTATTACCGCCTTTGAGTGAGCTGATACCGCTCGCCGCAGCCGAACGACCGAG
CGCAGCGAGTCAGTGAGCGAGGAAGCGGAAGAGCGCCCAATACGCAAACCGCCTCTCCCCGCGCGTTGGC
CGATTCATTAATGCAGCTGGCACGACAGGTTTCCCGACTGGAAAGCGGGCAGTGAGCGCAACGCAATTAA
TACGCGTACCGCTAGCCAGGAAGAGTTTGTAGAAACGCAAAAAGGCCATCCGTCAGGATGGCCTTCTGCT
TAGTTTGATGCCTGGCAGTTTATGGCGGGCGTCCTGCCCGCCACCCTCCGGGCCGTTGCTTCACAACGTT
CAAATCCGCTCCCGGCGGATTTGTCCTACTCAGGAGAGCGTTCACCGACAAACAACAGATAAAACGAAAG
GCCCAGTCTTCCGACTGAGCCTTTCGTTTTATTTGATGCCTGGCAGTTCCCTACTCTCGCGTTAACGCTA
GCATGGATGTTTTCCCAGTCACGACGTTGTAAAACGACGGCCAGTCTTAAG
