>Addgene plasmid #63520 | pFusB3-35 | addgene partial sequence | sequence record 116306 | pCR8_R1 5'-cgaaccgaacaggcttatgt-3'
GGTGTGCGTACCCGGCAACCTTGGGTAGCAGCGAAGTCGAGGCATTTCTGTCCTGGCTGGTCTAGACGTC
TCGATAGCCACCACTTGGTCCGGGGTCAGGCCATGGTCCTGGCACAGCACCGGCAACAGCCGCTGCACCG
TTTCGAGCGCTTGCTTGCCGCCATTGTTGCTGGCGATAGCCACCACTTGGTCCGGGGTCAGGCCATGGTC
CTGGCACAGCACCGGCAACAGCCGCTGCACCGTTTCGAGCGCTTGCTTGCCGCCAATGTTGCTGGCGATA
GCCACCACTTGGTCCGGGGTCAGGCCATGGTCCTGGCACAGCACCGGCAACAGCCGCTGCACCGTTTCGA
GCGCTTGCTTGCCGCCATTGTTGCTGGCGATAGCCACCACTTGGTCCGGGGTCAGGCCATGAGACGCTTA
AGACTGGCCGTCGTTTTACAACGTCGTGACTGGGAAAACATCCATGCTAGCGTTAACGCGAGAGTAGGGA
ACTGCCAGGCATCAAATAAAACGAAAGGCTCAGTCGGAAGACTGGGCCTTTCGTTTTATCTGTTGTTTGT
CGGTGAACGCTCTCCTGAGTAGGACAAATCCGCCGGGAGCGGATTTGAACGTTGTGAAGCAACGGCCCGG
AGGGTGGCGGGCAGGACGCCCGCCATAAACTGCCAGGCATCAAACTAAGCAGAAGGCCATCCTGACGGAT
GGCCTTTTTGCGTTTCTACAAACTCTTCCTGGCTAGCGGTACGCGTATTAATTGCGTTGCGCTCACTGCC
CGCTTTCCAGTC
