[The description below was written by a language model from this plasmid's Addgene catalogue record.]
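Description:
pFusB3-35 is a component plasmid from the FusX TALE assembly system, a library-based scheme for building TAL effector nuclease (TALEN) DNA-binding domains in a single step. It is built on the FusB3 backbone (about 3 kb without the insert), is maintained in E. coli as a high-copy plasmid and is selected with spectinomycin. The record does not provide a feature table, so the origin of replication and other backbone elements are not explicitly stated. The listed sequencing primers carry pCR8-type names, which hints at, but does not establish, a pCR8-related backbone.

The insert is a synthetic, pre-assembled trimer of TALE repeats carrying the repeat-variable diresidues (RVDs) NN, NI and NN. Under the standard TALE code, NN preferentially recognises guanine and NI recognises adenine, so the module specifies the triplet GAG, matching its alternative name B3_GAG. The trimer was cloned through BsaI sites that were destroyed in the process, as is typical of Golden Gate cloning with type IIS enzymes, which cut outside their recognition sequences and leave designed overhangs. This plasmid supplies RVD positions 13 to 15 of the final repeat array. In use, it would be chosen from the set of position-specific trimer plasmids when the target sequence reads GAG at those positions, then combined with modules covering the other positions and a receiver vector to produce a complete custom TALEN for genome editing. It contains no promoter-driven expression cassette described in the record and serves as an assembly intermediate rather than an expression construct.
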