Addgene plasmid #63520: pFusB3-35
Purpose: Encodes RVD positions 13-15 in TALEN assembly
Depositing lab: Stephen Ekker. Depositing organization: Mayo Foundation for Medical Education and Research. Publication: FusX: A rapid one-step TALE assembly system for genome science. Ma AC, McNulty MS, Tanya PL, Jarryd CM, Martinez-Galvez G, Argue DP, Lee HB, Urban MD, Bullard CE, Blackburn PR, Man TK, Clark KJ, Ekker SC. Hum Gene Ther. 2016 Jun;27(6):451-63. doi: 10.1089/hum.2015.172 PubMed 26854857.
Backbone
  Vector backbone: FusB3
  Backbone size w/o insert (bp): 2991
  Vector type: TALEN
Growth in bacteria
  Bacterial resistance: Spectinomycin, 50 μg/mL
  Growth temperature: 37°C
  Growth strain: DH5alpha
  Copy number: High Copy
Gene/Insert
  Gene/Insert name: NN NI NN (alt name: B3_GAG)
  Species: Synthetic
  Mutation: none
  Cloning method: Restriction Enzyme; 5′ cloning site BsaI (destroyed during cloning); 3′ cloning site BsaI (destroyed during cloning)
  Sequencing primers: 5′ pCR8_F1; 3′ pCR8_R1
Terms and licenses: Academic/Nonprofit Terms; Industry Terms: Not Available to Industry
How to cite: pFusB3-35 was a gift from Stephen Ekker (Addgene plasmid # 63520 ; http://n2t.net/addgene:63520 ; RRID:Addgene_63520)
